Addgene plasmid #25124: PP-mACP
Purpose: Bacterial expression for structure determination; may not be full ORF
Depositing lab: Cheryl Arrowsmith. Depositing organization: University of Toronto.
Backbone
  Vector backbone: pET15-MHL
  Backbone manufacturer: SGC
  Backbone size w/o insert (bp): 7737
  Vector type: Bacterial Expression
Growth in bacteria
  Bacterial resistance: Ampicillin, 100 μg/mL
  Growth temperature: 37°C
  Growth strain: DH5alpha
  Copy number: High Copy
Gene/Insert
  Gene/Insert name: 59.m03510:C40207 (alt name: mitochondrial acyl carrier protein)
  Species: Toxoplasma gondii
  Insert size (bp): 318
  Tag / fusion protein: His (N terminal on insert)
  Cloning method: Restriction Enzyme
  Sequencing primers: 5′ T7; 3′ T7-term
Terms and licenses: Academic/Nonprofit Terms; Industry Terms: Not Available to Industry
Depositor comments: PDB: 3CE7. http://www.thesgc.org/structures/3CE7/ .
How to cite: PP-mACP was a gift from Cheryl Arrowsmith (Addgene plasmid # 25124 ; http://n2t.net/addgene:25124 ; RRID:Addgene_25124)
