[The description below was written by a language model from this plasmid's Addgene catalogue record.]
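Description:
PP-mACP is a bacterial expression plasmid built on the pET15-MHL backbone from the Structural Genomics Consortium, a pET-family vector recorded as 7737 bp without insert. It is maintained as a high-copy plasmid in E. coli under ampicillin selection. No feature table accompanies the entry, so the origin of replication, promoter and other regulatory elements are not explicitly listed. However, the use of T7 and T7-terminator sequencing primers flanking the insert is consistent with the T7 promoter/terminator expression cassette typical of pET vectors, which relies on a host strain supplying T7 RNA polymerase for protein production.

The insert is a 318 bp fragment from Toxoplasma gondii encoding the mitochondrial acyl carrier protein (gene identifier 59.m03510), introduced by restriction enzyme cloning. It carries an N-terminal His tag, which allows the recombinant protein to be purified by immobilised metal affinity chromatography. The record cautions that the insert may not represent the full open reading frame, as is common for structural genomics constructs in which domain boundaries are trimmed to favour soluble, crystallisable protein.

The stated purpose is bacterial expression for structure determination, and the depositor notes link the construct to a deposited Protein Data Bank structure of the protein. It is therefore suited to producing His-tagged T. gondii mitochondrial ACP for crystallography or for biochemical and biophysical studies of this parasite's acyl carrier protein. The record lists it as available under academic and nonprofit terms only.
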