>Addgene plasmid #25124 | PP-mACP | depositor partial sequence | sequence record 11598 | Author sequence
GCAAATGAAACCACTAAGCAAGAGTCTCCAGTAGTGGATACAGACATTAACGCTGTTACGAATTATATCG
TCGGTATGTGCCAGAAATTTCTGCAAAAAGGCGAAAAGGTGACCCCTAGTTCAAAATTAGAAGAGCTGCG
CACTCGGGAAGATCGTCTGTGGGACTGTTTAGATACAGTAGAGTTCGTTCTGGATGTGGAAGAAATTTTT
GACGTCACCGTTCCGGATGAGGTAGCGGACAACTTCCAGACGCTGCAGGAAATCGCCGATTTTGTGGTCA
GCGAGCGTGCAAAAGCGGGTAAGTTTATGAAAGACCAA
