>Addgene plasmid #25124 | PP-mACP | addgene partial sequence | sequence record 31201 | 25124 with T7
TTCCTCTGAAATATTTTGTTTACTTTAAGAAGGAGATATACCATGCATCATCATCATCATCACAGCAGCG
GCAGAGAAAACTTGTATTTCCAGGGCGCAAATGAAACCACTAAGCAAGAGTCTCCAGTAGTGGATACAGA
CATTAACGCTGTTACGAATTATATCGTCGGTATGTGCCAGAAATTTCTGCAAAAAGGCGAAAAGGTGACC
CCTAGTTCAAAATTAGAAGAGCTGCGCACTCGGGAAGATCGTCTGTGGGACTGTTTAGATACAGTAGAGT
TCGTTCTGGATGTGGAAGAAATTTTTGACGTCACCGTTCCGGATGAGGTAGCGGACAACTTCCAGACGCT
GCAGGAAATCGCCGATTTTGTGGTCAGCGAGCGTGCAAAAGCGGGTAAGTTTATGAAAGACCAATGATGA
CGAAGCTTGCGGCCGCACTCGAGGATCCGGCTGCTAACAAAGCCCGAAAGGAAGCTGAGTTGGCTGCTGC
CACCGCTGAGCAATAACTAGCATAACCCCTTGGGGCCTCTAAACGGGTCTTGAGGGGTTTTTTGCTGAAA
GGAGGAACTATATCCGGATATCCCGCAAGAGGCCCGGCAGTACCGGCATAACCAAGCCTATGCCTACAGC
ATCCAGGGTGACGGTGCCGAGGATGACGATGAGCGCATTGTTAGATTTCATACACGGTGCCTGACTGCGT
TAGCAATTTAACTGTGATAAACTACCGCATTAAAGCTTATCGATGATAAGCTGTCAAACATGAGAATTCT
TGAAGACGAAAGGGCCTCGTGATACGCCTATTTTTATAGGTTAATGTCATGATAATAATGGTTTCTTAGA
CGTCAGGTGGCACTTTTCGGGGAAATGTGCGCGGAACCCCTATTTGTTTATTTTTCTAAATACATTCAAA
TATGTATCCGCTCATGAGACAATAACCCCTGATAAATGCTTCAATAATATTG
